Addgene plasmid #174244: pAPM-miR30-DHX58-ts1
Purpose: DHX58 knockdown
Depositing lab: Jeremy Luban. Depositing organization: University of Massachusetts, Worcester. Publication: IFIH1 (MDA5) is required for innate immune detection of intron-containing RNA expressed from the HIV-1 provirus. Guney MH, Nagalekshmi K, McCauley SM, Carbone C, Aydemir O, Luban J. Proc Natl Acad Sci U S A. 2024 Jul 16;121(29):e2404349121. doi: 10.1073/pnas.2404349121. Epub 2024 Jul 10. PubMed 38985764.
Backbone
  Vector backbone: pAPM-miR30
  Vector type: Lentiviral, RNAi
  Selectable markers: Puromycin
Growth in bacteria
  Bacterial resistance: Ampicillin, 100 μg/mL
  Growth temperature: 30°C
  Growth strain: NEB Stable
  Copy number: High Copy
Gene/Insert
  Gene/Insert name: DHX58 shRNA
  gRNA/shRNA sequence: AATAGAAGTGGCCTTGGTAGGG
  Species: H. sapiens (human)
  Entrez Gene: DHX58 (a.k.a. D11LGP2, D11lgp2e, LGP2, RLR-3)
  Promoter: SFFV
  Cloning method: Restriction Enzyme; 5′ cloning site unknown (unknown if destroyed)
Terms and licenses: Academic/Nonprofit Terms; Industry Terms: Not Available to Industry
Depositor comments: Please visit https://doi.org/10.1101/2023.11.17.567619 for bioRxiv preprint.
How to cite: pAPM-miR30-DHX58-ts1 was a gift from Jeremy Luban (Addgene plasmid # 174244 ; http://n2t.net/addgene:174244 ; RRID:Addgene_174244)
