[The description below was written by a language model from this plasmid's Addgene catalogue record and pLannotate feature annotations shown in this document.]
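Description:
pAPM-miR30-DHX58-ts1 is an HIV-1-based lentiviral RNAi vector built on the pAPM-miR30 backbone and designed to knock down human DHX58 (also known as LGP2, an RIG-I-like receptor family member). It is maintained in bacteria through a high-copy ColE1/pUC-type origin and an ampicillin resistance (β-lactamase) gene. The annotated sequence record is about 6.3 kb.

The transfer cassette begins with a CMV enhancer/promoter fused to a truncated HIV-1 5' LTR, which drives production of the viral genomic RNA in packaging cells. This is followed by the Ψ packaging signal with an adjoining gag fragment, the Rev response element for Rev-dependent nuclear export, and the cPPT/CTS element that aids nuclear import of the reverse-transcribed genome. The downstream LTR is also annotated as a truncated LTR, bounding the integrating unit.

Within the provirus, a single SFFV (spleen focus-forming virus LTR) promoter drives one Pol II transcript. That transcript encodes the puromycin N-acetyltransferase gene (pac), followed by a microRNA-style hairpin in which the DHX58-targeting sequence sits between 5' and 3' miR-30a flanking fragments. Because the shRNA is embedded in a miR-30 scaffold on the same transcript as the selection marker, it is processed through the endogenous microRNA pathway, and puromycin selection enriches for cells expressing the knockdown cassette. The "ts1" suffix probably denotes one of several target sites, although the record does not say so.

The associated study concerns innate immune detection of intron-containing RNA expressed from the HIV-1 provirus, so the construct evidently served to test the contribution of DHX58 to that sensing. The restriction sites used for cloning are not recorded.
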