Features (pLannotate 1.2.2; 19 found; start..end, strand, type, name):
    141..520     +  enhancer       CMV enhancer: human cytomegalovirus immediate early enhancer
    521..720     +  promoter       CMV promoter: human cytomegalovirus (CMV) immediate early promoter
    738..918     +  LTR            5' LTR (truncated): truncated 5' long terminal repeat (LTR) from HIV-1
    965..1090    +  misc_feature   HIV-1 Ψ: packaging signal of human immunodeficiency virus type 1
   1074..1412    +  CDS            HIV-1 gag (fragment): gag protein from human immunodeficiency virus 1; gag
   1587..1820    +  misc_feature   RRE: The Rev response element (RRE) of HIV-1 allows for Rev-dependent mRNA export from the nucleus to the cytoplasm.
   2197..2297    +  CDS            Rev (fragment): human immunodeficiency virus 1 (HIV-1) Rev protein; rev; enhances nuclear export of unspliced and incompletely spliced viral mRNAs
   2347..2464    +  misc_feature   cPPT/CTS: central polypurine tract and central termination sequence of HIV-1
   2601..3008    +  promoter       SFFV promoter: spleen focus-forming virus long terminal repeat (LTR) promoter
   3029..3625    +  CDS            pac: PUAC_STRAD - Protein predicted: Swiss-Prot protein existence level 4. Detoxification of puromycin. From Streptomyces alboniger.
   3650..3695    +  ncRNA          5' miR-30a (fragment): sequence upstream of the 71-nt precursor of the human miR-30a microRNA (Zeng et al., 2002) miRNA
   3765..3790    +  ncRNA          3' miR-30a (fragment): sequence downstream of the 71-nt precursor of the human miR-30a microRNA (Zeng et al., 2002) miRNA
   3820..3839    +  misc_feature   cPPT/CTS (fragment): central polypurine tract and central termination sequence of HIV-1
   3871..4051    +  LTR            5' LTR (truncated): truncated 5' long terminal repeat (LTR) from HIV-1
   4122..4710    -  rep_origin     ori: high-copy-number ColE1/pMB1/pBR322/pUC origin of replication
   4881..5741    -  CDS            AmpR: β-lactamase; bla; confers resistance to ampicillin, carbenicillin, and related antibiotics
   5742..5846    -  promoter       AmpR promoter: bla
   5905..5957    -  misc_feature   bom (fragment): basis of mobility region from pBR322
   6119..129     +  promoter       SV40 promoter (across the origin): SV40 enhancer and early promoter
>Addgene plasmid #174244 | pAPM-miR30-DHX58-ts1 | addgene full sequence | sequence record 343174 | Addgene NGS Result
AGTTCCGCCCATTCTCCGCCCCATGGCTGACTAATTTTTTTTATTTATGCAGAGGCCGAGGCCGCCTCTG
CCTCTGAGCTATTCCAGAAGTAGTGAGGAGGCTTTTTTGGAGGCCTAGGCTTTTGCAAAAAGCTCGCGTT
GACATTGATTATTGACTAGTTATTAATAGTAATCAATTACGGGGTCATTAGTTCATAGCCCATATATGGA
GTTCCGCGTTACATAACTTACGGTAAATGGCCCGCCTGGCTGACCGCCCAACGACCCCCGCCCATTGACG
TCAATAATGACGTATGTTCCCATAGTAACGCCAATAGGGACTTTCCATTGACGTCAATGGGTGGAGTATT
TACGGTAAACTGCCCACTTGGCAGTACATCAAGTGTATCATATGCCAAGTACGCCCCCTATTGACGTCAA
TGACGGTAAATGGCCCGCCTGGCATTATGCCCAGTACATGACCTTATGGGACTTTCCTACTTGGCAGTAC
ATCTACGTATTAGTCATCGCTATTACCATGGTGATGCGGTTTTGGCAGTACATCAATGGGCGTGGATAGC
GGTTTGACTCACGGGGATTTCCAAGTCTCCACCCCATTGACGTCAATGGGAGTTTGTTTTGGCACCAAAA
TCAACGGGACTTTCCAAAATGTCGTAACAACTCCGCCCCATTGACGCAAATGGGCGGTAGGCGTGTACGG
TGGGAGGTCTATATAAGCAGCGCGTTTTGCCTGTACTGGGTCTCTCTGGTTAGACCAGATCTGAGCCTGG
GAGCTCTCTGGCTAACTAGGGAACCCACTGCTTAAGCCTCAATAAAGCTTGCCTTGAGTGCTTCAAGTAG
TGTGTGCCCGTCTGTTGTGTGACTCTGGTAACTAGAGATCCCTCAGACCCTTTTAGTCAGTGTGGAAAAT
CTCTAGCAGTGGCGCCCGAACAGGGACTTGAAAGCGAAAGGGAAACCAGAGGAGCTCTCTCGACGCAGGA
CTCGGCTTGCTGAAGCGCGCACGGCAAGAGGCGAGGGGCGGCGACTGGTGAGTACGCCAAAAATTTTGAC
TAGCGGAGGCTAGAAGGAGAGAGATGGGTGCGAGAGCGTCAGTATTAAGCGGGGGAGAATTAGATCGCGA
TGGGAAAAAATTCGGTTAAGGCCAGGGGGAAAGAAAAAATATAAATTAAAACATATAGTATGGGCAAGCA
GGGAGCTAGAACGATTCGCAGTTAATCCTGGCCTGTTAGAAACATCAGAAGGCTGTAGACAAATACTGGG
ACAGCTACAACCATCCCTTCAGACAGGATCAGAAGAACTTAGATCATTATATAATACAGTAGCAACCCTC
TATTGTGTGCATCAAAGGATAGAGATAAAAGACACCAAGGAAGCTTTAGACAAGATAGAGGAAGAGCAAA
ACAAAAGTAAGACCACCGCACAGCAAGCGGCCGGCCGCTGATCTTCAGACCTGGAGGAGGAGATATGAGG
GACAATTGGAGAAGTGAATTATATAAATATAAAGTAGTAAAAATTGAACCATTAGGAGTAGCACCCACCA
AGGCAAAGAGAAGAGTGGTGCAGAGAGAAAAAAGAGCAGTGGGAATAGGAGCTTTGTTCCTTGGGTTCTT
GGGAGCAGCAGGAAGCACTATGGGCGCAGCGTCAATGACGCTGACGGTACAGGCCAGACAATTATTGTCT
GGTATAGTGCAGCAGCAGAACAATTTGCTGAGGGCTATTGAGGCGCAACAGCATCTGTTGCAACTCACAG
TCTGGGGCATCAAGCAGCTCCAGGCAAGAATCCTGGCTGTGGAAAGATACCTAAAGGATCAACAGCTCCT
GGGGATTTGGGGTTGCTCTGGAAAACTCATTTGCACCACTGCTGTGCCTTGGAATGCTAGTTGGAGTAAT
AAATCTCTGGAACAGATTTGGAATCACACGACCTGGATGGAGTGGGACAGAGAAATTAACAATTACACAA
GCTTAATACACTCCTTAATTGAAGAATCGCAAAACCAGCAAGAAAAGAATGAACAAGAATTATTGGAATT
AGATAAATGGGCAAGTTTGTGGAATTGGTTTAACATAACAAATTGGCTGTGGTATATAAAATTATTCATA
ATGATAGTAGGAGGCTTGGTAGGTTTAAGAATAGTTTTTGCTGTACTTTCTATAGTGAATAGAGTTAGGC
AGGGATATTCACCATTATCGTTTCAGACCCACCTCCCAACCCCGAGGGGACCCGACAGGCCCGAAGGAAT
AGAAGAAGAAGGTGGAGAGAGAGACAGAGACAGATCCATTCGATTAGTGAACGGATCGGCACTGCGTGCG
CCAATTCTGCAGACAAATGGCAGTATTCATCCACAATTTTAAAAGAAAAGGGGGGATTGGGGGGTACAGT
GCAGGGGAAAGAATAGTAGACATAATAGCAACAGACATACAAACTAAAGAATTACAAAAACAAATTACAA
AAATTCAAAATTTTCGGGTTTATTACAGGGACAGCAGAGATCCAGTTTGGTTAATTAACTGCAGCCCCGA
TAAAATAAAAGATTTTATTTAGTCTCCAGAAAAAGGGGGGAATGAAAGACCCCACCTGTAGGTTTGGCAA
GCTAGCTGCAGTAACGCCATTTTGCAAGGCATGGAAAAATACCAAACCAAGAATAGAGAAGTTCAGATCA
AGGGCGGGTACATGAAAATAGCTAACGTTGGGCCAAACAGGATATCTGCGGTGAGCAGTTTCGGCCCCGG
CCCGGGGCCAAGAACAGATGGTCACCGCAGTTTCGGCCCCGGCCCGAGGCCAAGAACAGATGGTCCCCAG
ATATGGCCCAACCCTCAGCAGTTTCTTAAGACCCATCAGATGTTTCCAGGCTCCCCCAAGGACCTGAAAT
GACCCTGCGCCTTATTTGAATTAACCAATCAGCCTGCTTCTCGCTTCTGTTCGCGCGCTTCTGCTTCCCG
AGCTCTATAAAAGAGCTCACAACCCCTCACTCGGCGCGCCAGTCCTCCGACAGACTGAGTCGCCCGGGGG
TCTAGAACGCGTGCCGCCATGACCGAATACAAACCTACCGTGAGGCTGGCTACAAGAGATGATGTCCCAA
GGGCTGTGAGAACACTGGCCGCCGCTTTTGCCGATTACCCTGCCACACGCCACACTGTGGACCCAGATCG
GCATATCGAGAGAGTGACTGAGCTGCAGGAACTGTTCCTGACCCGAGTGGGCCTGGACATTGGGAAGGTC
TGGGTCGCAGACGATGGAGCAGCTGTGGCTGTCTGGACCACACCAGAGAGCGTGGAAGCCGGAGCTGTCT
TTGCAGAGATCGGCCCTAGAATGGCAGAACTGAGCGGCTCCAGGCTGGCAGCACAGCAGCAGATGGAGGG
ACTGCTGGCCCCACACAGGCCTAAGGAACCAGCATGGTTCCTGGCTACCGTGGGGGTCTCTCCTGACCAT
CAGGGCAAAGGACTGGGAAGTGCTGTGGTCCTGCCAGGAGTGGAGGCTGCAGAACGAGCTGGAGTCCCTG
CATTTCTGGAGACCTCTGCTCCACGAAACCTGCCCTTCTATGAACGGCTGGGCTTTACTGTGACCGCAGA
TGTGGAGGTCCCCGAAGGACCTAGGACCTGGTGCATGACACGCAAACCCGGCGCCTGAGCGATCGCCGCG
GCCGCCTTCTTAACCCAACAGAAGGCTCGAGAAGGTATATTGCTGTTGACAGTGAGCGACCTACCAAGGC
CACTTCTATTTAGTGAAGCCACAGATGTAAATAGAAGTGGCCTTGGTAGGGTGCCTACTGCCTCGGACTT
CAAGGGGCTAGAATTCGGCAGCTGTAGATCTTAGCCACTTTTTAAAAGAAAAGGGGGGACTGGAAGGGCT
AACTGCATCCGGACTGTACTGGGTCTCTCTGGTTAGACCAGATCTGAGCCTGGGAGCTCTCTGGCTAACT
AGGGAACCCACTGCTTAAGCCTCAATAAAGCTTGCCTTGAGTGCTTCAAGTAGTGTGTGCCCGTCTGTTG
TGTGACTCTGGTAACTAGAGATCCCTCAGACCCTTTTAGTCAGTGTGGAAAATCTCTAGCAGGGCCCGTT
TCATGTGAGCAAAAGGCCAGCAAAAGGCCAGGAACCGTAAAAAGGCCGCGTTGCTGGCGTTTTTCCATAG
GCTCCGCCCCCCTGACGAGCATCACAAAAATCGACGCTCAAGTCAGAGGTGGCGAAACCCGACAGGACTA
TAAAGATACCAGGCGTTTCCCCCTGGAAGCTCCCTCGTGCGCTCTCCTGTTCCGACCCTGCCGCTTACCG
GATACCTGTCCGCCTTTCTCCCTTCGGGAAGCGTGGCGCTTTCTCATAGCTCACGCTGTAGGTATCTCAG
TTCGGTGTAGGTCGTTCGCTCCAAGCTGGGCTGTGTGCACGAACCCCCCGTTCAGCCCGACCGCTGCGCC
TTATCCGGTAACTATCGTCTTGAGTCCAACCCGGTAAGACACGACTTATCGCCACTGGCAGCAGCCACTG
GTAACAGGATTAGCAGAGCGAGGTATGTAGGCGGTGCTACAGAGTTCTTGAAGTGGTGGCCTAACTACGG
CTACACTAGAAGAACAGTATTTGGTATCTGCGCTCTGCTGAAGCCAGTTACCTTCGGAAAAAGAGTTGGT
AGCTCTTGATCCGGCAAACAAACCACCGCTGGTAGCGGTGGTTTTTTTGTTTGCAAGCAGCAGATTACGC
GCAGAAAAAAAGGATCTCAAGAAGATCCTTTGATCTTTTCTACGGGGTCTGACGCTCAGTGGAACGAAAA
CTCACGTTAAGGGATTTTGGTCATGAGATTATCAAAAAGGATCTTCACCTAGATCCTTTTAAATTAAAAA
TGAAGTTTTAAATCAATCTAAAGTATATATGAGTAAACTTGGTCTGACAGTTACCAATGCTTAATCAGTG
AGGCACCTATCTCAGCGATCTGTCTATTTCGTTCATCCATAGTTGCCTGACTCCCCGTCGTGTAGATAAC
TACGATACGGGAGGGCTTACCATCTGGCCCCAGTGCTGCAATGATACCGCGAGACCCACGCTCACCGGCT
CCAGATTTATCAGCAATAAACCAGCCAGCCGGAAGGGCCGAGCGCAGAAGTGGTCCTGCAACTTTATCCG
CCTCCATCCAGTCTATTAATTGTTGCCGGGAAGCTAGAGTAAGTAGTTCGCCAGTTAATAGTTTGCGCAA
CGTTGTTGCCATTGCTACAGGCATCGTGGTGTCACGCTCGTCGTTTGGTATGGCTTCATTCAGCTCCGGT
TCCCAACGATCAAGGCGAGTTACATGATCCCCCATGTTGTGCAAAAAAGCGGTTAGCTCCTTCGGTCCTC
CGATCGTTGTCAGAAGTAAGTTGGCCGCAGTGTTATCACTCATGGTTATGGCAGCACTGCATAATTCTCT
TACTGTCATGCCATCCGTAAGATGCTTTTCTGTGACTGGTGAGTACTCAACCAAGTCATTCTGAGAATAG
TGTATGCGGCGACCGAGTTGCTCTTGCCCGGCGTCAATACGGGATAATACCGCGCCACATAGCAGAACTT
TAAAAGTGCTCATCATTGGAAAACGTTCTTCGGGGCGAAAACTCTCAAGGATCTTACCGCTGTTGAGATC
CAGTTCGATGTAACCCACTCGTGCACCCAACTGATCTTCAGCATCTTTTACTTTCACCAGCGTTTCTGGG
TGAGCAAAAACAGGAAGGCAAAATGCCGCAAAAAAGGGAATAAGGGCGACACGGAAATGTTGAATACTCA
TACTCTTCCTTTTTCAATATTATTGAAGCATTTATCAGGGTTATTGTCTCATGAGCGGATACATATTTGA
ATGTATTTAGAAAAATAAACAAATAGGGGTTCCGCGCACATTTCCCCGAAAAGTGCCACCTGACGTCGAC
GGATCGGGAGATCTCCCGATCCCCTATGGTGCACTCTCAGTACAATCTGCTCTGATGCCGCATAGTTAAG
CCAGTATCTGCTCCCTGCTTGTGTGTTGGAGGTCGCTGAGTAGTGCGCGAGCAAAATTTAAGCTACAACA
AGGCAAGGCTTGACCGACAATTGCATGAAGAATCTGCTTAGGGTTAGGCGTTTTGCGCTGCTTCGCGATG
TACGGGCCAGATATACGCGCTGTGGAATGTGTGTCAGTTAGGGTGTGGAAAGTCCCCAGGCTCCCCAGCA
GGCAGAAGTATGCAAAGCATGCATCTCAATTAGTCAGCAACCAGGTGTGGAAAGTCCCCAGGCTCCCCAG
CAGGCAGAAGTATGCAAAGCATGCATCTCAATTAGTCAGCAACCATAGTCCCGCCCCTAACTCCGCCCAT
CCCGCCCCTAACTCCGCCC
